Addgene plasmid #24315: 7TC
Depositing lab: Roel Nusse. Depositing organization: Stanford University. Publication: Wnt signaling mediates self-organization and axis formation in embryoid bodies. ten Berge D, Koole W, Fuerer C, Fish M, Eroglu E, Nusse R. Cell Stem Cell. 2008 Nov 6. 3(5):508-18. 10.1016/j.stem.2008.09.013 PubMed 18983966.
Backbone
  Vector backbone: pRRLSIN.cPPT.PGK-GFP.WPRE
  Backbone manufacturer: Naldini/Trono (Addgene #12252)
  Backbone size w/o insert (bp): 6132
  Vector type: Lentiviral
Growth in bacteria
  Bacterial resistance: Ampicillin, 100 μg/mL
  Growth temperature: 37°C
  Growth strain: Stbl3
  Copy number: High Copy
Gene/Insert
  Gene/Insert name: 7xTcf-mCherry (alt name: mCherry)
  Species: synthetic
  Insert size (bp): 970
  GenBank ID: AY678264
  Cloning method: Restriction Enzyme; 5′ cloning site PstI (not destroyed); 3′ cloning site SalI (not destroyed)
  Sequencing primers: 5′ GGCCCGAAGGAATAGAAG; 3′ AACGGGCCACAACTCCTC
Resource information
  A portion of this plasmid was derived from a plasmid made by: The 7xTcf promoter is derived from pSuperTOPflash, published in Veeman MT et al., Curr Biol 13: 680–685 (2003)
Terms and licenses: Academic/Nonprofit Terms; Industry Terms: Not Available to Industry
Depositor comments: TFC repeat sequence is AGATCAAAGGgg This plasmid requires a 2nd generation lentiviral packaging system.
How to cite: 7TC was a gift from Roel Nusse (Addgene plasmid # 24315 ; http://n2t.net/addgene:24315 ; RRID:Addgene_24315)
