[The description below was written by a language model from this plasmid's Addgene catalogue record and pLannotate feature annotations shown in this document.]
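Description:
7TC is a self-inactivating HIV-1-based lentiviral reporter plasmid for Wnt/β-catenin signalling, built on the pRRLSIN.cPPT.PGK-GFP.WPRE backbone. The insert is a synthetic cassette of about 970 bp, cloned between PstI and SalI, in which seven Tcf/LEF binding sites derived from the SuperTOPflash reporter sit upstream of a minimal TATA-box promoter (minP) driving the monomeric red fluorescent protein mCherry. The feature table annotates minP and the mCherry coding sequence but not the Tcf repeats themselves, which are known only from the catalogue entry. Because the minimal promoter has low basal activity, mCherry should be expressed mainly when β-catenin/Tcf complexes occupy the upstream sites, so that red fluorescence marks cells with active canonical Wnt signalling. A WPRE downstream of mCherry enhances transcript stability and expression.

The viral portion has an RSV promoter fused to a truncated 5' LTR to drive genomic RNA production in packaging cells. This is followed by the Ψ packaging signal with a gag fragment, the RRE for Rev-dependent nuclear export, and the cPPT/CTS, which aids nuclear import. The ΔU3 3' LTR inactivates LTR promoter activity after integration, so the LTRs should not drive reporter transcription. An SV40 poly(A) signal and SV40 origin lie beyond the 3' LTR. The depositor notes that a second-generation packaging system is required. In bacteria the plasmid is maintained through a high-copy ColE1/pUC origin with ampicillin resistance, and it also carries an f1 origin. The associated publication used Wnt reporters to study self-organization and axis formation in embryoid bodies, consistent with stable transduction of stem cells for live imaging of Wnt activity.
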