Features (pLannotate 1.2.2; 26 found; start..end, strand, type, name):
     23..41      -  misc_feature   MCS (fragment): pUC18/19 multiple cloning site
    201..232     +  promoter       minP: minimal TATA-box promoter with low basal activity
    294..1001    +  CDS            mCherry: mCherry is a basic (constitutively fluorescent) red fluorescent protein published in 2004, derived from Discosoma sp.. It is reported to be a very rapidly-maturing monomer with low acid sensitivity.
   1011..1599    +  misc_feature   WPRE: woodchuck hepatitis virus posttranscriptional regulatory element
   1616..1684    +  CDS            nef (fragment): NEF_HV1Z2 - Experimental evidence at protein level: Swiss-Prot protein existence level 1. Extracellular Nef protein targets CD4(+) T-lymphocytes for apoptosis by interacting with CXCR4 surface receptors. From Human immunodeficiency virus type 1 group M subtype D (isolate Z2/CDC-Z34) (HIV-1).
   1686..1919    +  LTR            3' LTR (ΔU3): self-inactivating 3' long terminal repeat (LTR) from HIV-1
   1991..2112    +  polyA_signal   SV40 poly(A) signal: SV40 polyadenylation signal
   2131..2266    +  rep_origin     SV40 ori: SV40 origin of replication
   2299..2317    -  promoter       T7 promoter: promoter for bacteriophage T7 RNA polymerase
   2325..2480    +  CDS            lacZα (fragment): LacZα fragment of β-galactosidase; lacZ fragment
   2488..2943    +  rep_origin     f1 ori (sequence partly withheld): f1 bacteriophage origin of replication; arrow indicates direction of (+) strand synthesis
   2972..3076    +  promoter       AmpR promoter: bla
   3077..3937    +  CDS            AmpR: β-lactamase; bla; confers resistance to ampicillin, carbenicillin, and related antibiotics
   4108..4696    +  rep_origin     ori: high-copy-number ColE1/pMB1/pBR322/pUC origin of replication
   4879..4971    +  CDS            lacI (fragment): lac repressor; lacI; The lac repressor binds to the lac operator to inhibit transcription in E. coli. This inhibition can be relieved by adding lactose or isopropyl-β-D-thiogalactopyranoside (IPTG).
   4984..5005    +  protein_bind   CAP binding site: CAP binding activates transcription in the presence of cAMP. E. coli catabolite activator protein
   5020..5050    +  promoter       lac promoter: promoter for the E. coli lac operon
   5058..5074    +  protein_bind   lac operator: The lac repressor binds to the lac operator to inhibit transcription in E. coli. This inhibition can be relieved by adding lactose or isopropyl-β-D-thiogalactopyranoside (IPTG). lac repressor encoded by lacI
   5119..5137    +  promoter       T3 promoter: promoter for bacteriophage T3 RNA polymerase
   5165..5386    +  promoter       RSV promoter: Rous sarcoma virus enhancer/promoter
   5393..5573    +  LTR            5' LTR (truncated): truncated 5' long terminal repeat (LTR) from HIV-1
   5617..5742    +  misc_feature   HIV-1 Ψ: packaging signal of human immunodeficiency virus type 1
   5726..6089    +  CDS            HIV-1 gag (fragment): gag protein from human immunodeficiency virus 1; gag
   6184..6520    +  ncRNA          RRE: Accession: RF00036 - HIV Rev response element
   6845..6945    +  CDS            Rev (fragment): human immunodeficiency virus 1 (HIV-1) Rev protein; rev; enhances nuclear export of unspliced and incompletely spliced viral mRNAs
   6964..7081    +  misc_feature   cPPT/CTS: central polypurine tract and central termination sequence of HIV-1
>Addgene plasmid #24315 | 7TC | depositor full sequence | sequence record 11364 | Author sequence
CTAGCCCGGGCTCGAGCAGCTGAAGCTTGCATGCCTGCAGGGTACCGAGCTCTTACGCGAGATCAAAGGG
GGTAAGATCAAAGGGGGTAAGATCAAAGGGGCGCGAGATCAAAGGGGGTAAGATCAAAGGGGGTAAGATC
AAAGGGGGTAAGATCAAAGGGGCGCGCCCGCGTGCTAGCCCGGGCTCGAGATCTAGACTCTAGAGGGTAT
ATAATGGAAGCTCGAATTCCAGCTTGGCATTCCGGTACTGTTGGTAAAAAGCTTGGCATTCCGGTACTGT
TGGTAAAGCCACCATGGTGAGCAAGGGCGAGGAGGATAACATGGCCATCATCAAGGAGTTCATGCGCTTC
AAGGTGCACATGGAGGGCTCCGTGAACGGCCACGAGTTCGAGATCGAGGGCGAGGGCGAGGGCCGCCCCT
ACGAGGGCACCCAGACCGCCAAGCTGAAGGTGACCAAGGGTGGCCCCCTGCCCTTCGCCTGGGACATCCT
GTCCCCTCAGTTCATGTACGGCTCCAAGGCCTACGTGAAGCACCCCGCCGACATCCCCGACTACTTGAAG
CTGTCCTTCCCCGAGGGCTTCAAGTGGGAGCGCGTGATGAACTTCGAGGACGGCGGCGTGGTGACCGTGA
CCCAGGACTCCTCCCTGCAGGACGGCGAGTTCATCTACAAGGTGAAGCTGCGCGGCACCAACTTCCCCTC
CGACGGCCCCGTAATGCAGAAGAAGACCATGGGCTGGGAGGCCTCCTCCGAGCGGATGTACCCCGAGGAC
GGCGCCCTGAAGGGCGAGATCAAGCAGAGGCTGAAGCTGAAGGACGGCGGCCACTACGACGCTGAGGTCA
AGACCACCTACAAGGCCAAGAAGCCCGTGCAGCTGCCCGGCGCCTACAACGTCAACATCAAGTTGGACAT
CACCTCCCACAACGAGGACTACACCATCGTGGAACAGTACGAACGCGCCGAGGGCCGCCACTCCACCGGC
GGCATGGACGAGCTGTACAAGTAAGTCGACAATCAACCTCTGGATTACAAAATTTGTGAAAGATTGACTG
GTATTCTTAACTATGTTGCTCCTTTTACGCTATGTGGATACGCTGCTTTAATGCCTTTGTATCATGCTAT
TGCTTCCCGTATGGCTTTCATTTTCTCCTCCTTGTATAAATCCTGGTTGCTGTCTCTTTATGAGGAGTTG
TGGCCCGTTGTCAGGCAACGTGGCGTGGTGTGCACTGTGTTTGCTGACGCAACCCCCACTGGTTGGGGCA
TTGCCACCACCTGTCAGCTCCTTTCCGGGACTTTCGCTTTCCCCCTCCCTATTGCCACGGCGGAACTCAT
CGCCGCCTGCCTTGCCCGCTGCTGGACAGGGGCTCGGCTGTTGGGCACTGACAATTCCGTGGTGTTGTCG
GGGAAGCTGACGTCCTTTCCATGGCTGCTCGCCTGTGTTGCCACCTGGATTCTGCGCGGGACGTCCTTCT
GCTACGTCCCTTCGGCCCTCAATCCAGCGGACCTTCCTTCCCGCGGCCTGCTGCCGGCTCTGCGGCCTCT
TCCGCGTCTTCGCCTTCGCCCTCAGACGAGTCGGATCTCCCTTTGGGCCGCCTCCCCGCCTGGAATTCGA
GCTCGGTACCTTTAAGACCAATGACTTACAAGGCAGCTGTAGATCTTAGCCACTTTTTAAAAGAAAAGGG
GGGACTGGAAGGGCTAATTCACTCCCAACGAAGACAAGATCTGCTTTTTGCTTGTACTGGGTCTCTCTGG
TTAGACCAGATCTGAGCCTGGGAGCTCTCTGGCTAACTAGGGAACCCACTGCTTAAGCCTCAATAAAGCT
TGCCTTGAGTGCTTCAAGTAGTGTGTGCCCGTCTGTTGTGTGACTCTGGTAACTAGAGATCCCTCAGACC
CTTTTAGTCAGTGTGGAAAATCTCTAGCAGTAGTAGTTCATGTCATCTTATTATTCAGTATTTATAACTT
GCAAAGAAATGAATATCAGAGAGTGAGAGGAACTTGTTTATTGCAGCTTATAATGGTTACAAATAAAGCA
ATAGCATCACAAATTTCACAAATAAAGCATTTTTTTCACTGCATTCTAGTTGTGGTTTGTCCAAACTCAT
CAATGTATCTTATCATGTCTGGCTCTAGCTATCCCGCCCCTAACTCCGCCCAGTTCCGCCCATTCTCCGC
CCCATGGCTGACTAATTTTTTTTATTTATGCAGAGGCCGAGGCCGCCTCGGCCTCTGAGCTATTCCAGAA
GTAGTGAGGAGGCTTTTTTGGAGGCCTAGGCTTTTGCGTCGAGACGTACCCAATTCGCCCTATAGTGAGT
CGTATTACGCGCGCTCACTGGCCGTCGTTTTACAACGTCGTGACTGGGAAAACCCTGGCGTTACCCAACT
TAATCGCCTTGCAGCACATCCCCCTTTCGCCAGCTGGCGTAATAGCGAAGAGGCCCGCACCGATCGCCCT
TCCCAACAGTTGCGCAGCCTGAATGGCGAATGGCGCG
[124 nt withheld, positions 2488-2611]
C
[91 nt withheld, positions 2613-2703]
A
[49 nt withheld, positions 2705-2753]
CCTTTGACGTTGGAGTCCACGTTCTTT
[37 nt withheld, positions 2781-2817]
ACCCTATCTCGGTCTATTCTTTTGATTTATAAGGGATTTTGCCGATTTCGGCCTATTGGTTAAAAAATGA
GCTGATTTAACAAAAATTTAACGCGAATTTTAACAAAATATTAACGTTTACAATTTCCCAGGTGGCACTT
TTCGGGGAAATGTGCGCGGAACCCCTATTTGTTTATTTTTCTAAATACATTCAAATATGTATCCGCTCAT
GAGACAATAACCCTGATAAATGCTTCAATAATATTGAAAAAGGAAGAGTATGAGTATTCAACATTTCCGT
GTCGCCCTTATTCCCTTTTTTGCGGCATTTTGCCTTCCTGTTTTTGCTCACCCAGAAACGCTGGTGAAAG
TAAAAGATGCTGAAGATCAGTTGGGTGCACGAGTGGGTTACATCGAACTGGATCTCAACAGCGGTAAGAT
CCTTGAGAGTTTTCGCCCCGAAGAACGTTTTCCAATGATGAGCACTTTTAAAGTTCTGCTATGTGGCGCG
GTATTATCCCGTATTGACGCCGGGCAAGAGCAACTCGGTCGCCGCATACACTATTCTCAGAATGACTTGG
TTGAGTACTCACCAGTCACAGAAAAGCATCTTACGGATGGCATGACAGTAAGAGAATTATGCAGTGCTGC
CATAACCATGAGTGATAACACTGCGGCCAACTTACTTCTGACAACGATCGGAGGACCGAAGGAGCTAACC
GCTTTTTTGCACAACATGGGGGATCATGTAACTCGCCTTGATCGTTGGGAACCGGAGCTGAATGAAGCCA
TACCAAACGACGAGCGTGACACCACGATGCCTGTAGCAATGGCAACAACGTTGCGCAAACTATTAACTGG
CGAACTACTTACTCTAGCTTCCCGGCAACAATTAATAGACTGGATGGAGGCGGATAAAGTTGCAGGACCA
CTTCTGCGCTCGGCCCTTCCGGCTGGCTGGTTTATTGCTGATAAATCTGGAGCCGGTGAGCGTGGGTCTC
GCGGTATCATTGCAGCACTGGGGCCAGATGGTAAGCCCTCCCGTATCGTAGTTATCTACACGACGGGGAG
TCAGGCAACTATGGATGAACGAAATAGACAGATCGCTGAGATAGGTGCCTCACTGATTAAGCATTGGTAA
CTGTCAGACCAAGTTTACTCATATATACTTTAGATTGATTTAAAACTTCATTTTTAATTTAAAAGGATCT
AGGTGAAGATCCTTTTTGATAATCTCATGACCAAAATCCCTTAACGTGAGTTTTCGTTCCACTGAGCGTC
AGACCCCGTAGAAAAGATCAAAGGATCTTCTTGAGATCCTTTTTTTCTGCGCGTAATCTGCTGCTTGCAA
ACAAAAAAACCACCGCTACCAGCGGTGGTTTGTTTGCCGGATCAAGAGCTACCAACTCTTTTTCCGAAGG
TAACTGGCTTCAGCAGAGCGCAGATACCAAATACTGTCCTTCTAGTGTAGCCGTAGTTAGGCCACCACTT
CAAGAACTCTGTAGCACCGCCTACATACCTCGCTCTGCTAATCCTGTTACCAGTGGCTGCTGCCAGTGGC
GATAAGTCGTGTCTTACCGGGTTGGACTCAAGACGATAGTTACCGGATAAGGCGCAGCGGTCGGGCTGAA
CGGGGGGTTCGTGCACACAGCCCAGCTTGGAGCGAACGACCTACACCGAACTGAGATACCTACAGCGTGA
GCTATGAGAAAGCGCCACGCTTCCCGAAGGGAGAAAGGCGGACAGGTATCCGGTAAGCGGCAGGGTCGGA
ACAGGAGAGCGCACGAGGGAGCTTCCAGGGGGAAACGCCTGGTATCTTTATAGTCCTGTCGGGTTTCGCC
ACCTCTGACTTGAGCGTCGATTTTTGTGATGCTCGTCAGGGGGGCGGAGCCTATGGAAAAACGCCAGCAA
CGCGGCCTTTTTACGGTTCCTGGCCTTTTGCTGGCCTTTTGCTCACATGTTCTTTCCTGCGTTATCCCCT
GATTCTGTGGATAACCGTATTACCGCCTTTGAGTGAGCTGATACCGCTCGCCGCAGCCGAACGACCGAGC
GCAGCGAGTCAGTGAGCGAGGAAGCGGAAGAGCGCCCAATACGCAAACCGCCTCTCCCCGCGCGTTGGCC
GATTCATTAATGCAGCTGGCACGACAGGTTTCCCGACTGGAAAGCGGGCAGTGAGCGCAACGCAATTAAT
GTGAGTTAGCTCACTCATTAGGCACCCCAGGCTTTACACTTTATGCTTCCGGCTCGTATGTTGTGTGGAA
TTGTGAGCGGATAACAATTTCACACAGGAAACAGCTATGACCATGATTACGCCAAGCGCGCAATTAACCC
TCACTAAAGGGAACAAAAGCTGGAGCTGCAAGCTTAATGTAGTCTTATGCAATACTCTTGTAGTCTTGCA
ACATGGTAACGATGAGTTAGCAACATGCCTTACAAGGAGAGAAAAAGCACCGTGCATGCCGATTGGTGGA
AGTAAGGTGGTACGATCGTGCCTTATTAGGAAGGCAACAGACGGGTCTGACATGGATTGGACGAACCACT
GAATTGCCGCATTGCAGAGATATTGTATTTAAGTGCCTAGCTCGATACAATAAACGGGTCTCTCTGGTTA
GACCAGATCTGAGCCTGGGAGCTCTCTGGCTAACTAGGGAACCCACTGCTTAAGCCTCAATAAAGCTTGC
CTTGAGTGCTTCAAGTAGTGTGTGCCCGTCTGTTGTGTGACTCTGGTAACTAGAGATCCCTCAGACCCTT
TTAGTCAGTGTGGAAAATCTCTAGCAGTGGCGCCCGAACAGGGACCTGAAAGCGAAAGGGAAACCAGAGC
TCTCTCGACGCAGGACTCGGCTTGCTGAAGCGCGCACGGCAAGAGGCGAGGGGCGGCGACTGGTGAGTAC
GCCAAAAATTTTGACTAGCGGAGGCTAGAAGGAGAGAGATGGGTGCGAGAGCGTCAGTATTAAGCGGGGG
AGAATTAGATCGCGATGGGAAAAAATTCGGTTAAGGCCAGGGGGAAAGAAAAAATATAAATTAAAACATA
TAGTATGGGCAAGCAGGGAGCTAGAACGATTCGCAGTTAATCCTGGCCTGTTAGAAACATCAGAAGGCTG
TAGACAAATACTGGGACAGCTACAACCATCCCTTCAGACAGGATCAGAAGAACTTAGATCATTATATAAT
ACAGTAGCAACCCTCTATTGTGTGCATCAAAGGATAGAGATAAAAGACACCAAGGAAGCTTTAGACAAGA
TAGAGGAAGAGCAAAACAAAAGTAAGACCACCGCACAGCAAGCGGCCGCTGATCTTCAGACCTGGAGGAG
GAGATATGAGGGACAATTGGAGAAGTGAATTATATAAATATAAAGTAGTAAAAATTGAACCATTAGGAGT
AGCACCCACCAAGGCAAAGAGAAGAGTGGTGCAGAGAGAAAAAAGAGCAGTGGGAATAGGAGCTTTGTTC
CTTGGGTTCTTGGGAGCAGCAGGAAGCACTATGGGCGCAGCCTCAATGACGCTGACGGTACAGGCCAGAC
AATTATTGTCTGGTATAGTGCAGCAGCAGAACAATTTGCTGAGGGCTATTGAGGCGCAACAGCATCTGTT
GCAACTCACAGTCTGGGGCATCAAGCAGCTCCAGGCAAGAATCCTGGCTGTGGAAAGATACCTAAAGGAT
CAACAGCTCCTGGGGATTTGGGGTTGCTCTGGAAAACTCATTTGCACCACTGCTGTGCCTTGGAATGCTA
GTTGGAGTAATAAATCTCTGGAACAGATTTGGAATCACACGACCTGGATGGAGTGGGACAGAGAAATTAA
CAATTACACAAGCTTAATACACTCCTTAATTGAAGAATCGCAAAACCAGCAAGAAAAGAATGAACAAGAA
TTATTGGAATTAGATAAATGGGCAAGTTTGTGGAATTGGTTTAACATAACAAATTGGCTGTGGTATATAA
AATTATTCATAATGATAGTAGGAGGCTTGGTAGGTTTAAGAATAGTTTTTGCTGTACTTTCTATAGTGAA
TAGAGTTAGGCAGGGATATTCACCATTATCGTTTCAGACCCACCTCCCAACCCCGAGGGGACCCGACAGG
CCCGAAGGAATAGAAGAAGAAGGTGGAGAGAGAGACAGAGACAGATCCATTCGATTAGTGAACGGATCTC
GACGGTATCGGTTAACTTTTAAAAGAAAAGGGGGGATTGGGGGGTACAGTGCAGGGGAAAGAATAGTAGA
CATAATAGCAACAGACATACAAACTAAAGAATTACAAAAACAAATTACAAAAATTCAAAATTTTATCGAT
CACGAGACTAGCCTC
