>Addgene plasmid #24315 | 7TC | addgene partial sequence | sequence record 30071 | 24315 with mCherry-R 5'-TTGGTCACCTTCAGCTTGG
GGCCTCGCCCTCGCCCTCGATCTCGAACTCGTGGCCGTTCACGGAGCCCTCCATGTGCACCTTGAAGCGC
ATGAACTCCTTGATGATGGCCATGTTATCCTCCTCGCCCTTGCTCACCATGGTGGCTTTACCAACAGTAC
CGGAATGCCAAGCTTTTTACCAACAGTACCGGAATGCCAAGCTGGAATTCGAGCTTCCATTATATACCCT
CTAGAGTCTAGATCTCGAGCCCGGGCTAGCACGCGGGCGCGCCCCTTTGATCTTACCCCCTTTGATCTTA
CCCCCTTTGATCTTACCCCCTTTGATCTCGCGCCCCTTTGATCTTACCCCCTTTGATCTTACCCCCTTTG
ATCTCGCGTAAGAGCTCGGTACCCTGCAGGCATGCAAGCTTCAGCTGCTCGAGCCCGGGCTAGGAGGCTA
GTCTCGTGATCGATAAAATTTTGAATTTTTGTAATTTGTTTTTGTAATTCTTTAGTTTGTATGTCTGTTG
CTATTATGTCTACTATTCTTTCCCCTGCACTGTACCCCCCAATCCCCCCTTTTCTTTTAAAAGTTAACCG
ATACCGTCGAGATCCGTTCACTAATCGAATGGATCTGTCTCTGTCTCTCTCTCCACCTTCTTCTTCTATT
CCTTCGGGCCTGTCGGGTCCCCTCGGGGTTGGGAGGTGGGTCTGAAACGATAATGGTGAATATCCCTGCC
TAACTCTATTCACTATAGAAAGTACAGCAAAAACTATTCTTAAACCTACCAAGCCTCCTACTATCATTAT
GAATA
